Addgene plasmid #172449: mCherry-TPD54
Purpose: Expression of Tumor Protein D52 like 2 (TPD54/TPD52L2) with N-terminal mCherry tag
Depositing lab: Stephen Royle. Publication: Tumor protein D54 defines a new class of intracellular transport vesicles. Larocque G, La-Borde PJ, Clarke NI, Carter NJ, Royle SJ. J Cell Biol. 2020 Jan 6;219(1). pii: jcb.201812044. doi: 10.1083/jcb.201812044. PubMed 31672706.
Backbone
  Vector backbone: pmCherry-C1
  Vector type: Mammalian Expression
  Selectable markers: Neomycin (select with G418)
Growth in bacteria
  Bacterial resistance: Kanamycin, 50 μg/mL
  Growth temperature: 37°C
  Growth strain: DH5alpha
  Copy number: High Copy
Gene/Insert
  Gene/Insert name: TPD54 (alt names: TPD52L2; Tumor Protein D52 protein like 2)
  Species: H. sapiens (human)
  Entrez Gene: TPD52L2 (a.k.a. D54, TPD54)
  Promoter: CMV
  Tag / fusion protein: mCherry (N terminal on backbone)
  Cloning method: Restriction Enzyme; 5′ cloning site XhoI (not destroyed); 3′ cloning site MfeI (not destroyed)
  Sequencing primers: 5′ -
Resource information
  A portion of this plasmid was derived from a plasmid made by: pCMV-Sport6-TPD52L2 (Open Biosystems clone MHS1010-57728)
Terms and licenses: Academic/Nonprofit Terms; Industry Terms: Not Available to Industry
How to cite: mCherry-TPD54 was a gift from Stephen Royle (Addgene plasmid # 172449 ; http://n2t.net/addgene:172449 ; RRID:Addgene_172449)
