[The description below was written by a language model from this plasmid's Addgene catalogue record and pLannotate feature annotations shown in this document.]
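Description:
mCherry-TPD54 is a mammalian expression plasmid of about 5.2 kb built on the pmCherry-C1 backbone. It produces human Tumor Protein D52-like 2 (TPD54, gene TPD52L2) fused at its N-terminus to the red fluorescent protein mCherry. Transcription is driven by the human cytomegalovirus immediate early enhancer and promoter. The mCherry coding sequence comes first, followed by a short remnant of the multiple cloning site that serves as a linker, then the TPD52L2 open reading frame, and the transcript ends at an SV40 polyadenylation signal. The insert was placed between XhoI and MfeI sites, both of which were retained, and the record notes that part of the plasmid derives from a commercial pCMV-Sport6 TPD52L2 cDNA clone.

The plasmid is propagated in E. coli at high copy from a ColE1/pUC-type origin and also carries an f1 phage origin. A single Tn5 aminoglycoside phosphotransferase gene (NeoR/KanR) provides selection in both hosts. A bacterial bla-type promoter drives it for kanamycin resistance in bacteria, and the adjacent SV40 enhancer/early promoter, paired with the HSV TK polyadenylation signal, drives it for G418 selection of transfected mammalian cells. The annotation also lists short ble and bGH poly(A) fragments downstream of this marker, which appear to be partial matches rather than functional elements.

The construct allows constitutive expression of red-labelled TPD54 for fluorescence imaging of its localisation in mammalian cells. This fits the associated study, which linked TPD54 to a class of intracellular transport vesicles.
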