Features (pLannotate 1.2.2; 14 found; start..end, strand, type, name):
     61..364     +  enhancer       CMV enhancer: human cytomegalovirus immediate early enhancer
    365..568     +  promoter       CMV promoter: human cytomegalovirus (CMV) immediate early promoter
    613..1320    +  CDS            mCherry: mCherry is a basic (constitutively fluorescent) red fluorescent protein published in 2004, derived from Discosoma sp.. It is reported to be a very rapidly-maturing monomer with low acid sensitivity.
   1321..1339    +  misc_feature   MCS (fragment): multiple cloning site
   1342..1959    +  CDS            TPD52L2: TPD54_HUMAN - Experimental evidence at protein level: Swiss-Prot protein existence level 1. From Homo sapiens (Human).
   1977..2098    +  polyA_signal   SV40 poly(A) signal: SV40 polyadenylation signal
   2132..2560    -  rep_origin     f1 ori (sequence partly withheld): f1 bacteriophage origin of replication; arrow indicates direction of (+) strand synthesis
   2587..2691    +  promoter       AmpR promoter: bla
   2693..3050    +  promoter       SV40 promoter: SV40 enhancer and early promoter
   3085..3879    +  CDS            NeoR/KanR: aminoglycoside phosphotransferase from Tn5; aph(3')-II (or nptII); confers resistance to neomycin, kanamycin, and G418 (Geneticin®)
   3900..4052    +  CDS            ble (fragment): BLE_KLEPN - Experimental evidence at protein level: Swiss-Prot protein existence level 1. Binding protein with a strong affinity to the bleomycin family of antibiotics. Binds to CL990; an antimitotic-antibiotic compound. From Klebsiella pneumoniae.
   4111..4158    +  polyA_signal   HSV TK poly(A) signal: herpes simplex virus thymidine kinase polyadenylation signal (Cole and Stacy, 1985)
   4249..4265    -  polyA_signal   bGH poly(A) signal (fragment): bovine growth hormone polyadenylation signal
   4487..5075    +  rep_origin     ori: high-copy-number ColE1/pMB1/pBR322/pUC origin of replication
>Addgene plasmid #172449 | mCherry-TPD54 | addgene full sequence | sequence record 339276 | Addgene NGS Result
TAGTTATTAATAGTAATCAATTACGGGGTCATTAGTTCATAGCCCATATATGGAGTTCCGCGTTACATAA
CTTACGGTAAATGGCCCGCCTGGCTGACCGCCCAACGACCCCCGCCCATTGACGTCAATAATGACGTATG
TTCCCATAGTAACGCCAATAGGGACTTTCCATTGACGTCAATGGGTGGAGTATTTACGGTAAACTGCCCA
CTTGGCAGTACATCAAGTGTATCATATGCCAAGTACGCCCCCTATTGACGTCAATGACGGTAAATGGCCC
GCCTGGCATTATGCCCAGTACATGACCTTATGGGACTTTCCTACTTGGCAGTACATCTACGTATTAGTCA
TCGCTATTACCATGGTGATGCGGTTTTGGCAGTACATCAATGGGCGTGGATAGCGGTTTGACTCACGGGG
ATTTCCAAGTCTCCACCCCATTGACGTCAATGGGAGTTTGTTTTGGCACCAAAATCAACGGGACTTTCCA
AAATGTCGTAACAACTCCGCCCCATTGACGCAAATGGGCGGTAGGCGTGTACGGTGGGAGGTCTATATAA
GCAGAGCTGGTTTAGTGAACCGTCAGATCCGCTAGCGCTACCGGTCGCCACCATGGTGAGCAAGGGCGAG
GAGGATAACATGGCCATCATCAAGGAGTTCATGCGCTTCAAGGTGCACATGGAGGGCTCCGTGAACGGCC
ACGAGTTCGAGATCGAGGGCGAGGGCGAGGGCCGCCCCTACGAGGGCACCCAGACCGCCAAGCTGAAGGT
GACCAAGGGTGGCCCCCTGCCCTTCGCCTGGGACATCCTGTCCCCTCAGTTCATGTACGGCTCCAAGGCC
TACGTGAAGCACCCCGCCGACATCCCCGACTACTTGAAGCTGTCCTTCCCCGAGGGCTTCAAGTGGGAGC
GCGTGATGAACTTCGAGGACGGCGGCGTGGTGACCGTGACCCAGGACTCCTCCCTGCAGGACGGCGAGTT
CATCTACAAGGTGAAGCTGCGCGGCACCAACTTCCCCTCCGACGGCCCCGTAATGCAGAAGAAGACCATG
GGCTGGGAGGCCTCCTCCGAGCGGATGTACCCCGAGGACGGCGCCCTGAAGGGCGAGATCAAGCAGAGGC
TGAAGCTGAAGGACGGCGGCCACTACGACGCTGAGGTCAAGACCACCTACAAGGCCAAGAAGCCCGTGCA
GCTGCCCGGCGCCTACAACGTCAACATCAAGTTGGACATCACCTCCCACAACGAGGACTACACCATCGTG
GAACAGTACGAACGCGCCGAGGGCCGCCACTCCACCGGCGGCATGGACGAGCTGTACAAGTCCGGACTCA
GATCTCGAGACATGGACTCCGCCGGCCAAGATATCAACCTGAATTCTCCTAACAAAGGTCTGCTGTCTGA
CTCCATGACGGATGTTCCTGTCGACACAGGTGTGGCTGCCCGGACTCCTGCTGTTGAGGGTCTGACAGAG
GCTGAGGAGGAGGAGCTCAGGGCTGAGCTTACCAAGGTGGAAGAGGAAATTGTCACTCTGCGCCAGGTCC
TGGCAGCCAAGGAGAGGCACTGTGGAGAGCTCAAGAGGAGGCTGGGCCTCTCCACCCTGGGGGAGCTGAA
ACAGAACCTGTCCAGGAGCTGGCATGACGTGCAGGTCTCTAGCGCCTATGTGAAAACTTCTGAGAAACTT
GGAGAGTGGAATGAGAAAGTGACCCAGTCAGACCTCTACAAGAAGACTCAGGAAACTCTTTCACAGGCAG
GACAGAAGACTTCAGCTGCCCTGTCCACAGTGGGCTCTGCCATCAGCAGGAAGCTTGGAGACATGAGGAA
CTCTGCGACCTTCAAGTCGTTTGAGGACCGAGTTGGGACCATAAAGTCTAAGGTTGTGGGTGACAGAGAG
AACGGCAGTGACAACCTCCCTTCCTCAGCGGGGAGTGGTGACAAGCCCCTGTCGGATCCCGCACCTTTCT
AACAATTGTTGTTGTTAACTTGTTTATTGCAGCTTATAATGGTTACAAATAAAGCAATAGCATCACAAAT
TTCACAAATAAAGCATTTTTTTCACTGCATTCTAGTTGTGGTTTGTCCAAACTCATCAATGTATCTTAAC
GCGTAAATTGTAAGCGTTAATATTTTGTTAAAATTCGCGTTAAATTTTTGTTAAATCAGCTCATTTTTTA
ACCAATAGGCCGAAATCGGCAAAATCCCTTATAAATCAAAAGAATAGACCGAGATAGGGT
[37 nt withheld, positions 2231-2267]
AAAGAACGTGGACTCCAACGTCAAAGG
[49 nt withheld, positions 2295-2343]
T
[91 nt withheld, positions 2345-2435]
G
[124 nt withheld, positions 2437-2560]
CAGGTGGCACTTTTCGGGGAAATGTGCGCGGAACCCCTATTTGTTTATTTTTCTAAATACATTCAAATAT
GTATCCGCTCATGAGACAATAACCCTGATAAATGCTTCAATAATATTGAAAAAGGAAGAGTCCTGAGGCG
GAAAGAACCAGCTGTGGAATGTGTGTCAGTTAGGGTGTGGAAAGTCCCCAGGCTCCCCAGCAGGCAGAAG
TATGCAAAGCATGCATCTCAATTAGTCAGCAACCAGGTGTGGAAAGTCCCCAGGCTCCCCAGCAGGCAGA
AGTATGCAAAGCATGCATCTCAATTAGTCAGCAACCATAGTCCCGCCCCTAACTCCGCCCATCCCGCCCC
TAACTCCGCCCAGTTCCGCCCATTCTCCGCCCCATGGCTGACTAATTTTTTTTATTTATGCAGAGGCCGA
GGCCGCCTCGGCCTCTGAGCTATTCCAGAAGTAGTGAGGAGGCTTTTTTGGAGGCCTAGGCTTTTGCAAA
GATCGATCAAGAGACAGGATGAGGATCGTTTCGCATGATTGAACAAGATGGATTGCACGCAGGTTCTCCG
GCCGCTTGGGTGGAGAGGCTATTCGGCTATGACTGGGCACAACAGACAATCGGCTGCTCTGATGCCGCCG
TGTTCCGGCTGTCAGCGCAGGGGCGCCCGGTTCTTTTTGTCAAGACCGACCTGTCCGGTGCCCTGAATGA
ACTGCAAGACGAGGCAGCGCGGCTATCGTGGCTGGCCACGACGGGCGTTCCTTGCGCAGCTGTGCTCGAC
GTTGTCACTGAAGCGGGAAGGGACTGGCTGCTATTGGGCGAAGTGCCGGGGCAGGATCTCCTGTCATCTC
ACCTTGCTCCTGCCGAGAAAGTATCCATCATGGCTGATGCAATGCGGCGGCTGCATACGCTTGATCCGGC
TACCTGCCCATTCGACCACCAAGCGAAACATCGCATCGAGCGAGCACGTACTCGGATGGAAGCCGGTCTT
GTCGATCAGGATGATCTGGACGAAGAGCATCAGGGGCTCGCGCCAGCCGAACTGTTCGCCAGGCTCAAGG
CGAGCATGCCCGACGGCGAGGATCTCGTCGTGACCCATGGCGATGCCTGCTTGCCGAATATCATGGTGGA
AAATGGCCGCTTTTCTGGATTCATCGACTGTGGCCGGCTGGGTGTGGCGGACCGCTATCAGGACATAGCG
TTGGCTACCCGTGATATTGCTGAAGAGCTTGGCGGCGAATGGGCTGACCGCTTCCTCGTGCTTTACGGTA
TCGCCGCTCCCGATTCGCAGCGCATCGCCTTCTATCGCCTTCTTGACGAGTTCTTCTGAGCGGGACTCTG
GGGTTCGAAATGACCGACCAAGCGACGCCCAACCTGCCATCACGAGATTTCGATTCCACCGCCGCCTTCT
ATGAAAGGTTGGGCTTCGGAATCGTTTTCCGGGACGCCGGCTGGATGATCCTCCAGCGCGGGGATCTCAT
GCTGGAGTTCTTCGCCCACCCTAGGGGGAGGCTAACTGAAACACGGAAGGAGACAATACCGGAAGGAACC
CGCGCTATGACGGCAATAAAAAGACAGAATAAAACGCACGGTGTTGGGTCGTTTGTTCATAAACGCGGGG
TTCGGTCCCAGGGCTGGCACTCTGTCGATACCCCACCGAGACCCCATTGGGGCCAATACGCCCGCGTTTC
TTCCTTTTCCCCACCCCACCCCCCAAGTTCGGGTGAAGGCCCAGGGCTCGCAGCCAACGTCGGGGCGGCA
GGCCCTGCCATAGCCTCAGGTTACTCATATATACTTTAGATTGATTTAAAACTTCATTTTTAATTTAAAA
GGATCTAGGTGAAGATCCTTTTTGATAATCTCATGACCAAAATCCCTTAACGTGAGTTTTCGTTCCACTG
AGCGTCAGACCCCGTAGAAAAGATCAAAGGATCTTCTTGAGATCCTTTTTTTCTGCGCGTAATCTGCTGC
TTGCAAACAAAAAAACCACCGCTACCAGCGGTGGTTTGTTTGCCGGATCAAGAGCTACCAACTCTTTTTC
CGAAGGTAACTGGCTTCAGCAGAGCGCAGATACCAAATACTGTTCTTCTAGTGTAGCCGTAGTTAGGCCA
CCACTTCAAGAACTCTGTAGCACCGCCTACATACCTCGCTCTGCTAATCCTGTTACCAGTGGCTGCTGCC
AGTGGCGATAAGTCGTGTCTTACCGGGTTGGACTCAAGACGATAGTTACCGGATAAGGCGCAGCGGTCGG
GCTGAACGGGGGGTTCGTGCACACAGCCCAGCTTGGAGCGAACGACCTACACCGAACTGAGATACCTACA
GCGTGAGCTATGAGAAAGCGCCACGCTTCCCGAAGGGAGAAAGGCGGACAGGTATCCGGTAAGCGGCAGG
GTCGGAACAGGAGAGCGCACGAGGGAGCTTCCAGGGGGAAACGCCTGGTATCTTTATAGTCCTGTCGGGT
TTCGCCACCTCTGACTTGAGCGTCGATTTTTGTGATGCTCGTCAGGGGGGCGGAGCCTATGGAAAAACGC
CAGCAACGCGGCCTTTTTACGGTTCCTGGCCTTTTGCTGGCCTTTTGCTCACATGTTCTTTCCTGCGTTA
TCCCCTGATTCTGTGGATAACCGTATTACCGCCATGCAT
